Addgene plasmid #216975: pET26b(modified)-J-Lg
Purpose: Expression of GvpJ-Linker-Large BiT
Depositing lab: George Lu. Depositing organization: Rice University. Publication: Elucidating the assembly of gas vesicles by systematic protein-protein interaction analysis. Iburg M, Anderson AP, Wong VT, Anton ED, He A, Lu GJ. EMBO J. 2024 Oct;43(19):4156-4172. doi: 10.1038/s44318-024-00178-2. Epub 2024 Sep 3. PubMed 39227754.
Backbone
  Vector backbone: pET26b
  Vector type: Bacterial Expression
Growth in bacteria
  Bacterial resistance: Spectinomycin, 50 μg/mL
  Growth temperature: 30°C
  Growth strain: DH5alpha
  Copy number: Low Copy
Gene/Insert
  Gene/Insert name: GvpJ-Linker-Large BiT
  Species: Synthetic; Priestia megaterium
  Tag / fusion protein: Split Nanoluciferase LargeBiT-FLAG (C terminal on insert)
  Cloning method: Gibson Cloning
Terms and licenses: Academic/Nonprofit Terms; Industry Terms: Not Available to Industry
Depositor comments: Please visit https://www.biorxiv.org/content/10.1101/2023.07.23.550228v1 for bioRxiv preprint.
How to cite: pET26b(modified)-J-Lg was a gift from George Lu (Addgene plasmid # 216975 ; http://n2t.net/addgene:216975 ; RRID:Addgene_216975)
