[The description below was written by a language model from this plasmid's Addgene catalogue record and pLannotate feature annotations shown in this document.]
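Description:
pET26b(modified)-J-Lg is a bacterial expression plasmid of about 6.3 kb, built on a reworked pET26b backbone for T7-driven protein production in E. coli. The "modified" label is reflected in the annotated sequence. In place of the usual pET26b kanamycin marker, the plasmid carries an aadA (SmR) gene conferring spectinomycin/streptomycin resistance. Replication appears to rely on a CloDF13 (CDF) origin, annotated in two fragments, with a short RSF-like fragment next to it. CDF origins are compatible with other common replicons, so this plasmid can coexist with partner plasmids in the same cell. The record lists it as low copy. Typical pET backbone elements remain, including an f1 origin, the bom site, rop, and lacI with its own promoter. Short tetracycline-resistance fragments are also annotated and are presumably non-functional backbone remnants.

The expression cassette consists of a T7 promoter with an adjacent lac operator, the T7 gene 10 ribosome binding site, the fusion open reading frame and a T7 terminator. Transcription therefore requires a host supplying T7 RNA polymerase and is repressed by LacI until induced with IPTG. The insert encodes GvpJ, a gas vesicle protein from Priestia (formerly Bacillus) megaterium, joined through a linker to LargeBiT, the large fragment of split NanoLuc luciferase, which the table annotates as a partial Nluc. According to the catalogue entry, a C-terminal FLAG tag follows, although the feature table does not annotate it separately. A small SET1-like fragment is called just upstream of the terminator.

The construct serves in split-luciferase complementation assays. Luminescence is restored when GvpJ-LargeBiT is brought close to a partner protein carrying the complementary small fragment, and the associated study used this approach to map protein-protein interactions in gas vesicle assembly.
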