Features (pLannotate 1.2.2; 21 found; start..end, strand, type, name):
     13..441     +  rep_origin     f1 ori (sequence partly withheld): f1 bacteriophage origin of replication; arrow indicates direction of (+) strand synthesis
    494..551     +  promoter       AmpR promoter (fragment): bla
    560..1351    -  CDS            SmR: aminoglycoside adenylyltransferase (Murphy, 1985); aadA; confers resistance to spectinomycin and streptomycin
   1473..1569    +  rep_origin     CloDF13 ori (fragment): Plasmids containing the CloDF13 (CDF) origin of replication can be propagated in E. coli cells that contain additional plasmids with compatible origins.
   1594..2275    +  rep_origin     CloDF13 ori (fragment): Plasmids containing the CloDF13 (CDF) origin of replication can be propagated in E. coli cells that contain additional plasmids with compatible origins.
   2323..2456    +  rep_origin     RSF ori (fragment): Plasmids containing the RSF 1030 origin of replication can be propagated in E. coli cells that contain additional plasmids with compatible origins.
   2461..2600    -  misc_feature   bom: basis of mobility region from pBR322
   2702..2893    -  CDS            rop: Rop protein, which maintains plasmids at low copy number; rop
   2910..3290    +  CDS            YPB1_ECOLX: Protein predicted: Swiss-Prot protein existence level 4. From Escherichia coli.
   3362..3653    -  CDS            TcR (fragment): tetracycline efflux protein; tet; confers resistance to tetracycline
   3668..3689    -  protein_bind   CAP binding site: CAP binding activates transcription in the presence of cAMP. E. coli catabolite activator protein
   3702..4784    -  CDS            lacI: lac repressor; lacI; The lac repressor binds to the lac operator to inhibit transcription in E. coli. This inhibition can be relieved by adding lactose or isopropyl-β-D-thiogalactopyranoside (IPTG).
   4785..4862    -  promoter       lacI promoter: lacI
   4870..5149    -  CDS            TcR (fragment): tetracycline efflux protein; tet; confers resistance to tetracycline
   5171..5189    +  promoter       T7 promoter: promoter for bacteriophage T7 RNA polymerase
   5190..5214    +  protein_bind   lac operator: The lac repressor binds to the lac operator to inhibit transcription in E. coli. This inhibition can be relieved by adding lactose or isopropyl-β-D-thiogalactopyranoside (IPTG). lac repressor encoded by lacI
   5229..5251    +  RBS            RBS: efficient ribosome binding site from bacteriophage T7 gene 10 (Olins and Rangwala, 1989)
   5259..5558    +  CDS            gvpJ: GVPJ_BACME - Protein inferred from homology: Swiss-Prot protein existence level 3. Gas vesicles are small, hollow, gas filled protein structures that are found in several microbial planktonic microorganisms. They allow the positioning of the organism at the favorable depth for growth. This protein could be important for the shape determination of the gas vesicle. From Bacillus megaterium.
   5613..6084    +  CDS            Nluc (fragment): NanoLuc® luciferase human codon-optimized
   6149..6198    +  CDS            SET1 (fragment): solubility-enhancement tag derived from T7 phage gene 10B
   6206..6253    +  terminator     T7 terminator: transcription terminator for bacteriophage T7 RNA polymerase
>Addgene plasmid #216975 | pET26b(modified)-J-Lg | addgene full sequence | sequence record 444932 | Addgene NGS Result
TTGGCGAATGGG
[124 nt withheld, positions 13-136]
C
[91 nt withheld, positions 138-228]
A
[49 nt withheld, positions 230-278]
CCTTTGACGTTGGAGTCCACGTTCTTT
[37 nt withheld, positions 306-342]
ACCCTATCTCGGTCTATTCTTTTGATTTATAAGGGATTTTGCCGATTTCGGCCTATTGGTTAAAAAATGA
GCTGATTTAACAAAAATTTAACGCGAATTTTAACAAAATATTAACGCTTACAATTTAGGTGGCACTTTTC
GGGGAAATGTGCGCGGAACCCCTATTTGTTTATTTTTCTAAATACATTCAAATATGTATCCGCTCATGAA
TTAATTCTTATTTGCCGACTACCTTGGTGATCTCGCCTTTCACGTAGTGGACAAATTCTTCCAACTGATC
TGCGCGCGAGGCCAAGCGATCTTCTTCTTGTCCAAGATAAGCCTGTCTAGCTTCAAGTATGACGGGCTGA
TACTGGGCCGGCAGGCGCTCCATTGCCCAGTCGGCAGCGACATCCTTCGGCGCGATTTTGCCGGTTACTG
CGCTGTACCAAATGCGGGACAACGTAAGCACTACATTTCGCTCATCGCCAGCCCAGTCGGGCGGCGAGTT
CCATAGCGTTAAGGTTTCATTTAGCGCCTCAAATAGATCCTGTTCAGGAACCGGATCAAAGAGTTCCTCC
GCCGCTGGACCTACCAAGGCAACGCTATGTTCTCTTGCTTTTGTCAGCAAGATAGCCAGATCAATGTCGA
TCGTGGCTGGCTCGAAGATACCTGCAAGAATGTCATTGCGCTGCCATTCTCCAAATTGCAGTTCGCGCTT
AGCTGGATAACGCCACGGAATGATGTCGTCGTGCACAACAATGGTGACTTCTACAGCGCGGAGAATCTCG
CTCTCTCCAGGGGAAGCCGAAGTTTCCAAAAGGTCGTTGATCAAAGCTCGCCGCGTTGTTTCATCAAGCC
TTACGGTCACCGTAACCAGCAAATCAATATCACTGTGTGGCTTCAGGCCGCCATCCACTGCGGAGCCGTA
CAAATGTACGGCCAGCAACGTCGGTTCGAGATGGCGCTCGATGACGCCAACTACCTCTGATAGTTGAGTC
GATACTTCGGCGATCACCGCTTCCCTCATAACACCCCTTGTATTACTGTTTATGTAAGCAGACAGTTTTA
TTGTTCATGACCAAAATCCCTTAACGTGAGTTTTCGTTCCACTGAGCGTCAGACCCCGTAGAAAAGATCA
AAGGATCTTCGATCAAAGGATCTTCTTGAGATCCTTTTTTTCTGCGCGTAATCTTTTGCCCTGTAAACGA
AAAACCACCTGGGGAGGTGGTTTGATCGAAGGTTAAGCAGTTCCCCAACTGACTTAACCTTCGAAAAAAC
CACCTGGGGAGGTGGTTTGATCGAAGGTTAAGTCAGTTGGGGAACTGCTTAACCGTGGTAACTGGCTTTC
GCAGAGCACAGCAACCAAATCTGTCCTTCCAGTGTAGCCGGACTTTGGCGCACACTTCAAGAGCAACCGC
GTGTTTAGCTAAACAAATCCTCTGCGAACTCCCAGTTACCAATGGCTGCTGCCAGTGGCGTTTTACCGTG
CTTTTCCGGGTTGGACTCAAGTGAACAGTTACCGGATAAGGCGCAGCAGTCGGGCTGAACGGGGAGTTCT
TGCTTACAGCCCAGCTTGGAGCGAACGACCTACACCGAGCCGAGATACCAGTGTGTGAGCTATGAGAAAG
CGCCACACTTCCCGTAAGGGAGAAAGGCGGAACAGGTATCCGGTAAACGGCAGGGTCGGAACAGGAGAGC
GCAAGAGGGAGCGACCCGCCGGAAACGGTGGGGATCTTTAAGTCCTGTCGGGTTTCGCCCGTACTGTCAG
ATTCATGGTTGAGCCTCACGGCTCCCACAGATGCACCGGAAAAGCGTCTGTTTATGTGAACTCTGGCAGG
AGGGCGGAGCCTATGGAAAAACGCCACCGGCGCGGCCCTGCTGTTTTGCCTCACATGTTAGTCCCCTGCT
TATCCACGGAATCTGTGGGTAACTTTGTATGTGTCCGCAGCGCAACGCCAGCAACGCGGCCTTTTTACGG
TTCCTGGCCTTTTGCTGGCCTTTTGCTCACATGTTCTTTCCTGCGTTATCCCCTGATTCTGTGGATAACC
GTATTACCGCCTTTGAGTGAGCTGATACCGCTCGCCGCAGCCGAACGACCGAGCGCAGCGAGTCAGTGAG
CGAGGAAGCGGAAGAGCGCCTGATGCGGTATTTTCTCCTTACGCATCTGTGCGGTATTTCACACCGCAAT
GGTGCACTCTCAGTACAATCTGCTCTGATGCCGCATAGTTAAGCCAGTATACACTCCGCTATCGCTACGT
GACTGGGTCATGGCTGCGCCCCGACACCCGCCAACACCCGCTGACGCGCCCTGACGGGCTTGTCTGCTCC
CGGCATCCGCTTACAGACAAGCTGTGACCGTCTCCGGGAGCTGCATGTGTCAGAGGTTTTCACCGTCATC
ACCGAAACGCGCGAGGCAGCTGCGGTAAAGCTCATCAGCGTGGTCGTGAAGCGATTCACAGATGTCTGCC
TGTTCATCCGCGTCCAGCTCGTTGAGTTTCTCCAGAAGCGTTAATGTCTGGCTTCTGATAAAGCGGGCCA
TGTTAAGGGCGGTTTTTTCCTGTTTGGTCACTGATGCCTCCGTGTAAGGGGGATTTCTGTTCATGGGGGT
AATGATACCGATGAAACGAGAGAGGATGCTCACGATACGGGTTACTGATGATGAACATGCCCGGTTACTG
GAACGTTGTGAGGGTAAACAACTGGCGGTATGGATGCGGCGGGACCAGAGAAAAATCACTCAGGGTCAAT
GCCAGCGCTTCGTTAATACAGATGTAGGTGTTCCACAGGGTAGCCAGCAGCATCCTGCGATGCAGATCCG
GAACATAATGGTGCAGGGCGCTGACTTCCGCGTTTCCAGACTTTACGAAACACGGAAACCGAAGACCATT
CATGTTGTTGCTCAGGTCGCAGACGTTTTGCAGCAGCAGTCGCTTCACGTTCGCTCGCGTATCGGTGATT
CATTCTGCTAACCAGTAAGGCAACCCCGCCAGCCTAGCCGGGTCCTCAACGACAGGAGCACGATCATGCG
CACCCGTGGGGCCGCCATGCCGGCGATAATGGCCTGCTTCTCGCCGAAACGTTTGGTGGCGGGACCAGTG
ACGAAGGCTTGAGCGAGGGCGTGCAAGATTCCGAATACCGCAAGCGACAGGCCGATCATCGTCGCGCTCC
AGCGAAAGCGGTCCTCGCCGAAAATGACCCAGAGCGCTGCCGGCACCTGTCCTACGAGTTGCATGATAAA
GAAGACAGTCATAAGTGCGGCGACGATAGTCATGCCCCGCGCCCACCGGAAGGAGCTGACTGGGTTGAAG
GCTCTCAAGGGCATCGGTCGAGATCCCGGTGCCTAATGAGTGAGCTAACTTACATTAATTGCGTTGCGCT
CACTGCCCGCTTTCCAGTCGGGAAACCTGTCGTGCCAGCTGCATTAATGAATCGGCCAACGCGCGGGGAG
AGGCGGTTTGCGTATTGGGCGCCAGGGTGGTTTTTCTTTTCACCAGTGAGACGGGCAACAGCTGATTGCC
CTTCACCGCCTGGCCCTGAGAGAGTTGCAGCAAGCGGTCCACGCTGGTTTGCCCCAGCAGGCGAAAATCC
TGTTTGATGGTGGTTAACGGCGGGATATAACATGAGCTGTCTTCGGTATCGTCGTATCCCACTACCGAGA
TATCCGCACCAACGCGCAGCCCGGACTCGGTAATGGCGCGCATTGCGCCCAGCGCCATCTGATCGTTGGC
AACCAGCATCGCAGTGGGAACGATGCCCTCATTCAGCATTTGCATGGTTTGTTGAAAACCGGACATGGCA
CTCCAGTCGCCTTCCCGTTCCGCTATCGGCTGAATTTGATTGCGAGTGAGATATTTATGCCAGCCAGCCA
GACGCAGACGCGCCGAGACAGAACTTAATGGGCCCGCTAACAGCGCGATTTGCTGGTGACCCAATGCGAC
CAGATGCTCCACGCCCAGTCGCGTACCGTCTTCATGGGAGAAAATAATACTGTTGATGGGTGTCTGGTCA
GAGACATCAAGAAATAACGCCGGAACATTAGTGCAGGCAGCTTCCACAGCAATGGCATCCTGGTCATCCA
GCGGATAGTTAATGATCAGCCCACTGACGCGTTGCGCGAGAAGATTGTGCACCGCCGCTTTACAGGCTTC
GACGCCGCTTCGTTCTACCATCGACACCACCACGCTGGCACCCAGTTGATCGGCGCGAGATTTAATCGCC
GCGACAATTTGCGACGGCGCGTGCAGGGCCAGACTGGAGGTGGCAACGCCAATCAGCAACGACTGTTTGC
CCGCCAGTTGTTGTGCCACGCGGTTGGGAATGTAATTCAGCTCCGCCATCGCCGCTTCCACTTTTTCCCG
CGTTTTCGCAGAAACGTGGCTGGCCTGGTTCACCACGCGGGAAACGGTCTGATAAGAGACACCGGCATAC
TCTGCGACATCGTATAACGTTACTGGTTTCACATTCACCACCCTGAATTGACTCTCTTCCGGGCGCTATC
ATGCCATACCGCGAAAGGTTTTGCGCCATTCGATGGTGTCCGGGATCTCGACGCTCTCCCTTATGCGACT
CCTGCATTAGGAAGCAGCCCAGTAGTAGGTTGAGGCCGTTGAGCACCGCCGCCGCAAGGAATGGTGCATG
CAAGGAGATGGCGCCCAACAGTCCCCCGGCCACGGGGCCTGCCACCATACCCACGCCGAAACAAGCGCTC
ATGAGCCCGAAGTGGCGAGCCCGATCTTCCCCATCGGTGATGTCGGCGATATAGGCGCCAGCAACCGCAC
CTGTGGCGCCGGTGATGCCGGCCACGATGCGTCCGGCGTAGAGGATCGAGATCTCGATCCCGCGAAATTA
ATACGACTCACTATAGGGGAATTGTGAGCGGATAACAATTCCCCTCTAGAAATAATTTTGTTTAACTTTA
AGAAGGAGATATACATATGGCAGTCGAACATAATATGCAGTCAAGTACGATTGTAGATGTGCTCGAAAAG
ATTTTGGATAAAGGAGTCGTTATAGCGGGGGACATCACCGTAGGAATTGCAGATGTCGAGCTATTAACGA
TAAAGATCCGCTTGATTGTGGCTTCGGTTGATAAGGCAAAAGAAATCGGCATGGACTGGTGGGAAAATGA
TCCGTATCTCAGTTCAAAAGGAGCCAATAACAAAGCGCTCGAAGAAGAAAATAAAATGCTGCATGAGCGG
TTAAAAACGCTTGAAGAAAAAATAGAAACGAAACGTGTTTCTCAAGGCAGTTCAGGTGGTGGCGGGAGCG
GAGGTGGAGGCTCGAGCGGTGTCTTCACACTCGAAGATTTCGTTGGGGACTGGGAACAGACAGCCGCCTA
CAACCTGGACCAAGTCCTTGAACAGGGAGGTGTGTCCAGTTTGCTGCAGAATCTCGCCGTGTCCGTAACT
CCGATCCAAAGGATTGTCCGGAGCGGTGAAAATGCCCTGAAGATCGACATCCATGTCATCATCCCGTATG
AAGGTCTGAGCGCCGACCAAATGGCCCAGATCGAAGAGGTGTTTAAGGTGGTGTACCCTGTGGATGATCA
TCACTTTAAGGTGATCCTGCCCTATGGCACACTGGTAATCGACGGGGTTACGCCGAACATGCTGAACTAT
TTCGGACGGCCGTATGAAGGCATCGCCGTGTTCGACGGCAAAAAGATCACTGTAACAGGGACCCTGTGGA
ACGGCAACAAAATTATCGACGAGCGCCTGATCACCCCCGACGGCTCCATGCTGTTCCGAGTAACCATCAA
CGATTATAAAGATGATGATGATAAAAGCTGAGGCTGTTTTGGCGGATGAGAGAAGATTGAGATCCGGCTG
CTAACAAAGCCCGAAAGGAAGCTGAGTTGGCTGCTGCCACCGCTGAGCAATAACTAGCATAACCCCTTGG
GGCCTCTAAACGGGTCTTGAGGGGTTTTTTGCTGAAAGGAGGAACTATATCCGGA
